>Addgene plasmid #147974 | pAc5.1B-EGFP-DmCaf40-F65AC69Y_X | depositor full sequence | sequence record 290421 | Full Sequence
CTTCAAGGAATTAATTCTATATTCTAAAAACACAAATGATACTTCTAAAAAAAATCATGAATGGCATCAA
CTCTGAATCAAATCTTTGCAGATGCACCTACTTCTCATTTCCACTGTCACATCATTTTTCCAGATCTCGC
TGCCTGTTATGTGGCCCACAAACCAAGACACGTTTTATGGCCATTAAAGCTGGCTGATCGTCGCCAAACA
CCAAATACATATCAATATGTACATTCGAGAAAGAAGCGATCAAAGAAGCGTCTTCGGGCGAGTAGGAGAA
TGCGGAGGAGAAGGAGAACGAGCTGATCTAGTATCTCTCCACAATCCAATGCCAACTGACCAACTGGCCA
TATTCGGAGCAATTTGAAGCCAATTTCCATCGCCTGGCGATCGCTCCATTCTTGGCTATATGTTTTTCAC
CGTTCCCGGGGCCATTTTCAAAGACTCGTCGGTAAGATAAGATTGTGTCACTCGCTGTCTCTCTTCATTT
GTCGAAGAATGCTGAGGAATTTCGCGATGACGTCGGCGAGTATTTTGAAGAATGAGAATAATTTGTATTT
ATACGAAAATCAGTTAGTGGAATTTTCTACAAAAACATGTTATCTATAGATAATTTTGTTGCAAAATATG
TTGACTATGACAAAGATTGTATGTATATACCTTTAATGTATTCTCATTTTCTTATGTATTTATAATGGCA
ATGATGATACTGATGATATTTTAAGATGATGCCAGACCACAGGCTGATTTCTGCGTCTTTTGCCGAACGC
AGTGCATGTGCGGTTGTTGTTTTTTGGAATAGTTTCAATTTTCGGACTGTCCGCTTTGATTTCAGTTTCT
TGGCTTATTCAAAAAGCAAAGTAAAGCCAAAAAAGCGAGATGGCAATACCAAATGCGGCAAAACGGTAGT
GGAAGGAAAGGGGTGCGGGGCAGCGGAAGGAAGGGTGGGGCGGGGCGTGGCGGGGTCTGTGGCTGGGCGC
GACGTCACCGACGTTGGAGCCACTCCTTTGACCATGTGTGCGTGTGTGTATTATTCGTGTCTCGCCACTC
GCCGGTTGTTTTTTTCTTTTTATCTCGCTCTCTCTAGCGCCATCTCGTACGCATGCTCAACGCACCGCAT
GTTGCCGTGTCCTTTATGCGTCATTTTGGCTCGAAATAGGCAATTATTTAAACAAAGATTAGTCAACGAA
AACGCTAAAATAAATAAGTCTACAATATGGTTACTTATTGCCATGTGTGTGCAGCCAACGATAGCAACAA
AAGCAACAACACAGTGGCTTTCCCTCTTTCACTTTTTGTTTGCAAGCGCGTGCGAGCAAGACGGCACGAC
CGGCAAACGCAATTACGCTGACAAAGAGCAGACGAAGTTTTGGCCGAAAAACATCAAGGCGCCTGATACG
AATGCATTTGCAATAACAATTGCGATATTTAATATTGTTTATGAAGCTGTTTGACTTCAAAACACACAAA
AAAAAAAATAAAACAAATTATTTGAAAGAGAATTAGGAATCGGACAGCTTATCGTTACGGGCTAACAGCA
CACCGAGACGAAATAGCTTACCTGACGTCACAGCCTCTGGAAGAACTGCCGCCAAGCAGAGAGAGAGAGA
AAAAGAGGGAGAGCAGCTTAGACCGCATGTGCTTGTGTGTGAGGCGTCTCTCTCTTCGTCTCCTGTTTGC
GCAAACGCATAGACTGCACTGAGAAAATCGATTACCTATTTTTTATGAATGAATATTTGCACTATTACTA
TTCAAAACTATTAAGATAGCAATCACATTCAATAGCCAAATACTATACCACCTGAGCGATGCAACGAAAT
GATCAATTTGAGCAAAAATGCTGCATATTTAGGACGGCATCATTATAGAAATGCTTCTTGCTGTGTACTT
TTCTCTCGTCTGGCAGCTGTTTCGCCGTTATTGTTAAAACCGGCTTAAGTTAGGTGTGTTTTCTACGACT
AGTGATGCCCCTACTAGAAGATGTGTGTTGCACAAATGTCCCTGAATAACCAATTTGAAGTGCAGATAGC
AGTAAACGTAAGCTAATATGAATATTATTTAACTGTAATGTTTTAATATCGCTGGACATTACTAATAAAC
CCACTATAAACACATGTACATATGTATGTTTTGGCATACAATGAGTAGTTGGGGAAAAAATGTGTAAAAG
CACCGTGACCATCACAGCATAAAGATAACCAGCTGAAGTATCGAATATGAGTAACCCCCAAATTGAATCA
CATGCCGCAACTGATAGGACCCATGGAAGTACACTCTTCATGGCGATATACAAGACACACACAAGCACGA
ACACCCAGTTGCGGAGGAAATTCTCCGTAAATGAAAACCCAATCGGCGAACAATTCATACCCATATATGG
TAAAAGTTTTGAACGCGACTTGAGAGCGGAGAGCATTGCGGCTGATAAGGTTTTAGCGCTAAGCGGGCTT
TATAAAACGGGCTGCGGGACCAGTTTTCATATCACTACCGTTTGAGTTCTTGTGCTGTGTGGATACTCCT
CCCGACACAAAGCCGCTCCATCAGCCAGCAGTCGTCTAATCCAGAGACCCCGGATCGGGGTACCAACATG
GTGAGCAAGGGCGAGGAGCTGTTCACCGGGGTGGTGCCCATCCTGGTCGAGCTGGACGGCGACGTAAACG
GCCACAAGTTCAGCGTGTCCGGCGAGGGCGAGGGCGATGCCACCTACGGCAAGCTGACCCTGAAGTTCAT
CTGCACCACCGGCAAGCTGCCCGTGCCCTGGCCCACCCTCGTGACCACCCTGACCTACGGCGTGCAGTGC
TTCAGCCGCTACCCCGACCACATGAAGCAGCACGACTTCTTCAAGTCCGCCATGCCCGAAGGCTACGTCC
AGGAGCGCACCATCTTCTTCAAGGACGACGGCAACTACAAGACCCGCGCCGAGGTGAAGTTCGAGGGCGA
CACCCTGGTGAACCGCATCGAGCTGAAGGGCATCGACTTCAAGGAGGACGGCAACATCCTGGGGCACAAG
CTGGAGTACAACTACAACAGCCACAACGTCTATATCATGGCCGACAAGCAGAAGAACGGCATCAAGGTGA
ACTTCAAGATCCGCCACAACATCGAGGACGGCAGCGTGCAGCTCGCCGACCACTACCAGCAGAACACCCC
CATCGGCGACGGCCCCGTGCTGCTGCCCGACAACCACTACCTGAGCACCCAGTCCGCCCTGAGCAAAGAC
CCCAACGAGAAGCGCGATCACATGGTCCTGCTGGAGTTCGTGACCGCCGCCGGGATCACTCTCGGCATGG
ACGAGCTGTACAAGCCAAGCTTAATTAAGATGAGTGCTCAACCGAGTCCGCATATGAATCCTCAGCAGCA
GCAGCAGCAGCAACAGCAGCAGCAGCAGACCGAGCAGGAGAAGGTGTACCAGTGGATCAATGAGCTGGCC
CATCCGGACACGCGTGAAACCGCTCTGCTCGAGCTAAGCAAGAAGCGTGAGACGGACCTGGCCCCCATGC
TGTGGAACAGCGCCGGGACCGCCTACGCCCTGTTGCAGGAGATTGTTAACATCTACCCATCGATAACGCC
GCCCACTTTGACGGCCCACCAGTCGAACCGCGTGTGCAACGCCCTGGCGCTGCTGCAGTGCGTCGCCTCG
CACCCGGAGACTCGCACGGCCTTCCTGCAGGCCCAGATACCGCTGTACTTGTACCCTTTCTTGTCGACCA
CGTCCAAGACCAGGCCCTTCGAGTACTTGCGCCTGACCAGTTTGGGCGTGATTGGTGCTCTGGTCAAGAC
CGACGAACAGGAGGTGATCACCTTTCTGCTGACCACCGAGATCGTGCCCCTTTGTCTGAGCATCATGGAC
AGCGGATCGGAGCTGAGCAAGACTGTGGCCACTTTCATCATCCAGAAGATCCTGCTCGATGAGTCGGGTC
TGTCGTACATCTGCCAGACCTACGAACGCTTTTCGCACGTGGCCATCACCCTGGGCAAAATGGTCATCCA
GCTGGCGAAGGATCCATGCGCCCGGCTGTTGAAGCATGTGGTGCGCTGCTATCTGCGTCTTTCGGACAAT
ACACGCGCTCGCAAGGCCCTGGGACAGTGTCTGCCCGATCAGCTGCGTGACGGCACCTTTGCGCTGTGCC
TGCAAGAGGACAAGTCGACCAAGCAGTGGCTGCAGATGCTGCTCAAGAACCTGGAACTCGGCGCCACTCC
GCAGCAGATCGGCATGTCGCCACTGGGCTCCTAGTCTAGAGGGCCCGCGGTTCGAAGGTAAGCCTATCCC
TAACCCTCTCCTCGGTCTCGATTCTACGCGTACCGGTCATCATCACCATCACCATTGAGTTTAAACCCGC
TGATCAGCCTCGACTGTGCCTTCTAAGGCCTGAGCTCGCTGATCAGCCTCGATCGAGGATCCAGACATGA
TAAGATACATTGATGAGTTTGGACAAACCACAACTAGAATGCAGTGAAAAAAATGCTTTATTTGTGAAAT
TTGTGATGCTATTGCTTTATTTGTAACCATTATAAGCTGCAATAAACAAGTTAACAACAACAATTGCATT
CATTTTATGTTTCAGGTTCAGGGGGAGGTGTGGGAGGTTTTTTAAAGCAAGTAAAACCTCTACAAATGTG
GTATGGCTGATTATGATCAGTCGACCGATGCCCTTGAGAGCCTTCAACCCAGTCAGCTCCTTCCGGTGGG
CGCGGGGCATGACTATCGTCGCCGCACTTATGACTGTCTTCTTTATCATGCAACTCGTAGGACAGGTGCC
GGCAGCGCTCTGGGTCATTTTCGGCGAGGACCGCTTTCGCTGGAGCGCGACGATGATCGGCCTGTCGCTT
GCGGTATTCGGAATCTTGCACGCCCTCGCTCAAGCCTTCGTCACTGGTCCCGCCACCAAACGTTTCGGCG
AGAAGCAGGCCATTATCGCCGGCATGGCGGCCGACGCGCTGGGCTACGTCTTGCTGGCGTTCGCGACGCG
AGGCTGGATGGCCTTCCCCATTATGATTCTTCTCGCTTCCGGCGGCATCGGGATGCCCGCGTTGCAGGCC
ATGCTGTCCAGGCAGGTAGATGACGACCATCAGGGACAGCTTCAAGGATCGCTCGCGGCTCTTACCAGCC
AGCAAAAGGCCAGGAACCGTAAAAAGGCCGCGTTGCTGGCGTTTTTCCATAGGCTCCGCCCCCCTGACGA
GCATCACAAAAATCGACGCTCAAGTCAGAGGTGGCGAAACCCGACAGGACTATAAAGATACCAGGCGTTT
CCCCCTGGAAGCTCCCTCGTGCGCTCTCCTGTTCCGACCCTGCCGCTTACCGGATACCTGTCCGCCTTTC
TCCCTTCGGGAAGCGTGGCGCTTTCTCAATGCTCACGCTGTAGGTATCTCAGTTCGGTGTAGGTCGTTCG
CTCCAAGCTGGGCTGTGTGCACGAACCCCCCGTTCAGCCCGACCGCTGCGCCTTATCCGGTAACTATCGT
CTTGAGTCCAACCCGGTAAGACACGACTTATCGCCACTGGCAGCAGCCACTGGTAACAGGATTAGCAGAG
CGAGGTATGTAGGCGGTGCTACAGAGTTCTTGAAGTGGTGGCCTAACTACGGCTACACTAGAAGGACAGT
ATTTGGTATCTGCGCTCTGCTGAAGCCAGTTACCTTCGGAAAAAGAGTTGGTAGCTCTTGATCCGGCAAA
CAAACCACCGCTGGTAGCGGTGGTTTTTTTGTTTGCAAGCAGCAGATTACGCGCAGAAAAAAAGGATCTC
AAGAAGATCCTTTGATCTTTTCTACGGGGTCTGACGCTCAGTGGAACGAAAACTCACGTTAAGGGATTTT
GGTCATGAGATTATCAAAAAGGATCTTCACCTAGATCCTTTTAAATTAAAAATGAAGTTTTAAATCAATC
TAAAGTATATATGAGTAAACTTGGTCTGACAGTTACCAATGCTTAATCAGTGAGGCACCTATCTCAGCGA
TCTGTCTATTTCGTTCATCCATAGTTGCCTGACTCCCCGTCGTGTAGATAACTACGATACGGGAGGGCTT
ACCATCTGGCCCCAGTGCTGCAATGATACCGCGAGACCCACGCTCACCGGCTCCAGATTTATCAGCAATA
AACCAGCCAGCCGGAAGGGCCGAGCGCAGAAGTGGTCCTGCAACTTTATCCGCCTCCATCCAGTCTATTA
ATTGTTGCCGGGAAGCTAGAGTAAGTAGTTCGCCAGTTAATAGTTTGCGCAACGTTGTTGCCATTGCTGC
AGGCATCGTGGTGTCACGCTCGTCGTTTGGTATGGCTTCATTCAGCTCCGGTTCCCAACGATCAAGGCGA
GTTACATGATCCCCCATGTTGTGCAAAAAAGCGGTTAGCTCCTTCGGTCCTCCGATCGTTGTCAGAAGTA
AGTTGGCCGCAGTGTTATCACTCATGGTTATGGCAGCACTGCATAATTCTCTTACTGTCATGCCATCCGT
AAGATGCTTTTCTGTGACTGGTGAGTACTCAACCAAGTCATTCTGAGAATAGTGTATGCGGCGACCGAGT
TGCTCTTGCCCGGCGTCAACACGGGATAATACCGCGCCACATAGCAGAACTTTAAAAGTGCTCATCATTG
GAAAACGTTCTTCGGGGCGAAAACTCTCAAGGATCTTACCGCTGTTGAGATCCAGTTCGATGTAACCCAC
TCGTGCACCCAACTGATCTTCAGCATCTTTTACTTTCACCAGCGTTTCTGGGTGAGCAAAAACAGGAAGG
CAAAATGCCGCAAAAAAGGGAATAAGGGCGACACGGAAATGTTGAATACTCATACTCTTCCTTTTTCAAT
ATTATTGAAGCATTTATCAGGGTTATTGTCTCATGAGCGGATACATATTTGAATGTATTTAGAAAAATAA
ACAAATAGGGGTTCCGCGCACATTTCCCCGAAAAGTGCCACCTGACGTCTAAGAAACCATTATTATCATG
ACATTAACCTATAAAAATAGGCGTATCACGAGGCCCTTTCGT
Features (pLannotate 1.2.2; 10 found; start..end, strand, type, name):
     56..2568    +  promoter       Ac5 promoter: Drosophila melanogaster actin 5C promoter
   2588..3304    +  CDS            EGFP: EGFP is a basic (constitutively fluorescent) green fluorescent protein published in 1996, derived from Aequorea victoria. It is reported to be a rapidly-maturing weak dimer with moderate acid sensitivity.
   3392..4222    +  CDS            CNOT9 (fragment): CNOT9_HUMAN - Also known as RCD1, RQCD1. Experimental evidence at protein level: Swiss-Prot protein existence level 1. Component of the CCR4-NOT complex which is one of the major cellular mRNA deadenylases and is linked to various cellular processes including bulk mRNA degradation, miRNA-mediated repression, translational repression during translational initiation and general transcription regulation. Additional complex functions may be a consequence of its influence on mRNA expression. Involved in down- regulation of MYB- and JUN-dependent transcription. May play a role in cell differentiatio
   4257..4298    +  CDS            V5 tag: epitope tag from simian virus 5
   4398..4532    -  polyA_signal   SV40 poly(A) signal: SV40 polyadenylation signal
   4555..4639    -  CDS            large T antigen (fragment): large T antigen from SV40 (simian virus 40)
   4640..5110    +  CDS            TcR (fragment): tetracycline efflux protein; tet; confers resistance to tetracycline
   5154..5742    -  rep_origin     ori: high-copy-number ColE1/pMB1/pBR322/pUC origin of replication
   5913..6773    -  CDS            AmpR: β-lactamase; bla; confers resistance to ampicillin, carbenicillin, and related antibiotics
   6774..6878    -  promoter       AmpR promoter: bla
