[The description below was written by a language model from this plasmid's Addgene catalogue record and pLannotate feature annotations shown in this document.]
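Description:
pAc5.1B-EGFP-DmCaf40-F65AC69Y_X is a 6,972-nt insect expression plasmid for producing a GFP-tagged mutant of Drosophila melanogaster Caf40 (the Rcd-1/CG14213 gene product) in fly cells. The catalogue lists the backbone as unknown, but the plasmid name and the annotated parts are consistent with a pAc5.1-type vector. In bacteria it is maintained through a ColE1/pUC-family origin and selected with ampicillin via the β-lactamase gene and its own promoter. The record lists the copy number as low even though the origin annotation describes a high-copy type. A short tetracycline-resistance fragment and a piece of SV40 large T antigen sequence are also detected; these appear to be non-functional backbone remnants.

Expression is driven by the constitutive Drosophila actin 5C promoter, which is followed by an EGFP coding sequence and then the Caf40 open reading frame, giving an N-terminal EGFP fusion. The annotation tool labels the insert as a fragment of human CNOT9, which reflects homology: Caf40 is the fly orthologue of this CCR4-NOT deadenylase complex subunit, and the depositor states the ORF came from a fly transcript. The insert carries the F65A and C69Y substitutions. A V5 epitope sequence lies downstream of the insert, but the record does not show whether it is translated in frame with the fusion or cut off by a stop codon. An SV40 polyadenylation signal follows, annotated on the opposite strand.

The associated publication concerns W-binding pockets in CNOT9 and their links to miRNA-mediated silencing, so the mutant was probably made to test such interactions, although the record does not state the mutations' effect.
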