Addgene plasmid #147974: pAc5.1B-EGFP-DmCaf40-F65AC69Y_X
Purpose: Insect Expression of DmCaf40-F65AC69Y
Depositing lab: Elisa Izaurralde. Depositing organization: Max Planck Institute for Developmental Biology. Publication: A DDX6-CNOT1 complex and W-binding pockets in CNOT9 reveal direct links between miRNA target recognition and silencing. Chen Y, Boland A, Kuzuoglu-Ozturk D, Bawankar P, Loh B, Chang CT, Weichenrieder O, Izaurralde E. Mol Cell. 2014 Jun 5;54(5):737-50. doi: 10.1016/j.molcel.2014.03.034. Epub 2014 Apr 24. PubMed 24768540.
Backbone
  Vector backbone: Unknown
  Vector type: Insect Expression
Growth in bacteria
  Bacterial resistance: Ampicillin, 100 μg/mL
  Growth temperature: 37°C
  Growth strain: DH5alpha
  Copy number: Low Copy
Gene/Insert
  Gene/Insert name: DmCaf40-F65AC69Y
  Species: D. melanogaster (fly)
  Entrez Gene: Rcd-1 (a.k.a. Dmel_CG14213, CAF40, CG14213, Caf40, Dmel\CG14213, Drcd-1)
  Cloning method: Unknown
Terms and licenses: Academic/Nonprofit Terms; Industry Terms: Not Available to Industry
Depositor comments: ORF extracted from NCBI:NM_167675.1 Plasmids from this collection were made available to the research community and donated after the lab closed. Please note that the sequence provided by the depositing laboratory may be theoretical/predicted or based on Sanger sequencing results. There may be discrepancies between sequencing results obtained by Addgene and the depositor sequence. If an Addgene verified sequence is not available, please contact before placing your order to request that our lab fully sequence the plasmid.
How to cite: pAc5.1B-EGFP-DmCaf40-F65AC69Y_X was a gift from Elisa Izaurralde (Addgene plasmid # 147974 ; http://n2t.net/addgene:147974 ; RRID:Addgene_147974)
